Addgene plasmid #194506: pGTag NGFR EGFP nLAP -1
Purpose: CRISPR/Cas9-mediated generic protein tagging
Depositing lab: Frank Schnütgen. Depositing organization: Goethe-Universitaet Frankfurt am Main. Publication: Selection-free endogenous tagging of cell lines by bicistronic co-expression of the surface antigen NGFR. Seibert M, Kurrle N, Stolp V, Nurnberger H, Tzschentke S, Borner L, Wempe F, Serve H, Schnutgen F. MethodsX. 2022 Nov 18;9:101929. doi: 10.1016/j.mex.2022.101929. eCollection 2022. PubMed 36444289.
Backbone
  Vector backbone: pBluescript KS-
  Total vector size (bp): 5227
  Vector type: Bacterial Cloning Vector
  Selectable markers: NGFR for affinity purification
Growth in bacteria
  Bacterial resistance: Ampicillin, 100 μg/mL
  Growth temperature: 37°C
  Growth strain: NEB Stable
  Copy number: High Copy
Gene/Insert
  Gene/Insert name: NGFR-P2A-nLAP(EGFP)
  Insert size (bp): 1890
  Cloning method: Restriction Enzyme; 5′ cloning site SalI (not destroyed); 3′ cloning site XhoI (not destroyed)
  Sequencing primers: 5′ M13 forward; 3′ M13 reverse
Terms and licenses: Academic/Nonprofit Terms; Industry Terms: Not Available to Industry
How to cite: pGTag NGFR EGFP nLAP -1 was a gift from Frank Schnütgen (Addgene plasmid # 194506 ; http://n2t.net/addgene:194506 ; RRID:Addgene_194506)
