[The description below was written by a language model from this plasmid's Addgene catalogue record and pLannotate feature annotations shown in this document.]
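Description:
pGTag NGFR EGFP nLAP -1 is a 5,227 bp donor plasmid for CRISPR/Cas9-mediated generic tagging of endogenous proteins, built in the pBluescript KS- bacterial cloning backbone. It is maintained in E. coli at high copy from a ColE1/pUC-type origin under ampicillin selection (AmpR with its own promoter). It retains the usual pBluescript elements: an f1 origin, lacZα and lac promoter/operator remnants, and T7 and T3 promoters flanking the cloning region.

The payload is a roughly 1.9 kb NGFR-P2A-nLAP(EGFP) cassette cloned between SalI and XhoI. The feature table shows a partial coding sequence of human NGFR (TNFRSF16, the low-affinity nerve growth factor receptor), followed by a P2A ribosome-skipping peptide and full-length EGFP. About 260 bp after EGFP is unannotated and presumably holds the rest of the nLAP tag, though the record does not detail its composition. No eukaryotic promoter is annotated ahead of the cassette. This fits a design in which the cassette is inserted in frame at the start of a target gene and expressed from that gene's own promoter. P2A then separates the NGFR surface antigen from the EGFP-tagged endogenous protein, so correctly tagged cells display NGFR and can be enriched by affinity purification rather than drug selection.

Upstream of the cassette sit a human U6 promoter and an S. pyogenes gRNA scaffold, so the plasmid also expresses a guide RNA; its target is not stated. The "-1" in the name likely denotes a reading-frame variant within a vector series, but the record does not confirm this.
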