Features (pLannotate 1.2.2; 18 found; start..end, strand, type, name):
     34..52      +  promoter       T7 promoter: promoter for bacteriophage T7 RNA polymerase
     98..332     +  promoter       U6 promoter: RNA polymerase III promoter for human U6 snRNA
    361..436     +  misc_RNA       gRNA scaffold: guide RNA scaffold for the Streptococcus pyogenes CRISPR/Cas9 system
    472..491     +  misc_feature   MCS (fragment): pBluescript multiple cloning site
    530..1357    +  CDS            NGFR (fragment): TNR16_HUMAN - Also known as TNFRSF16. Experimental evidence at protein level: Swiss-Prot protein existence level 1. Low affinity receptor which can bind to NGF, BDNF, NTF3, and NTF4. Forms a heterodimeric receptor with SORCS2 that binds the precursor forms of NGF, BDNF and NTF3 with high affinity, and has much lower affinity for mature NGF and BDNF (PubMed:24908487). Plays an important role in differentiation and survival of specific neuronal populations during development (By similarity). Can mediate cell survival as well as cell death of neural cells. Plays a role in the inactivation of RHOA
   1376..1428    +  CDS            P2A (fragment): 2A peptide from porcine teschovirus-1 polyprotein Eukaryotic ribosomes fail to insert a peptide bond between the Gly and Pro residues, yielding separate polypeptides.
   1433..2149    +  CDS            EGFP: EGFP is a basic (constitutively fluorescent) green fluorescent protein published in 1996, derived from Aequorea victoria. It is reported to be a rapidly-maturing weak dimer with moderate acid sensitivity.
   2414..2434    +  misc_feature   MCS (fragment): pBluescript multiple cloning site
   2447..2465    -  promoter       T3 promoter: promoter for bacteriophage T3 RNA polymerase
   2510..2526    -  protein_bind   lac operator: The lac repressor binds to the lac operator to inhibit transcription in E. coli. This inhibition can be relieved by adding lactose or isopropyl-β-D-thiogalactopyranoside (IPTG). lac repressor encoded by lacI
   2534..2564    -  promoter       lac promoter: promoter for the E. coli lac operon
   2579..2600    -  protein_bind   CAP binding site: CAP binding activates transcription in the presence of cAMP. E. coli catabolite activator protein
   2613..2705    -  CDS            lacI (fragment): lac repressor; lacI; The lac repressor binds to the lac operator to inhibit transcription in E. coli. This inhibition can be relieved by adding lactose or isopropyl-β-D-thiogalactopyranoside (IPTG).
   2888..3476    -  rep_origin     ori: high-copy-number ColE1/pMB1/pBR322/pUC origin of replication
   3647..4507    -  CDS            AmpR: β-lactamase; bla; confers resistance to ampicillin, carbenicillin, and related antibiotics
   4508..4612    -  promoter       AmpR promoter: bla
   4639..5067    +  rep_origin     f1 ori (sequence partly withheld): f1 bacteriophage origin of replication; arrow indicates direction of (+) strand synthesis
   5098..26      -  CDS            lacZα (fragment) (across the origin): LacZα fragment of β-galactosidase; lacZ fragment
>Addgene plasmid #194506 | pGTag NGFR EGFP nLAP -1 | addgene full sequence | sequence record 384066 | Addgene NGS Result
CGACGTTGTAAAACGACGGCCAGTGAGCGCGCGTAATACGACTCACTATAGGGCGAATTGGAGCTACCCG
CATTACCCTGTTATCCCTAAGATCCGACTATTTCCCATGATTCCTTCATATTTGCATATACGATACAAGG
CTGTTAGAGAGATAATTAGAATTAATTTGACTGTAAACACAAAGATATTAGTACAAAATACGTGACGTAG
AAAGTAATAATTTCTTGGGTAGTTTGCAGTTTTAAAATTATGTTTTAAAATGGACTATCATATGCTTACC
GTAACTTGAAAGTATTTCGATTTCTTGGCTTTATATATCTTGTGGAAAGGACGAAACACCGGTATGTCGG
GAACCTCTCCGTTTTAGAGCTAGAAATAGCAAGTTAAAATAAGGCTAGTCCGTTATCAACTTGAAAAAGT
GGCACCGAGTCGGTGCTTTTTTGAATTCAGATCTTACATTTCAGGACATCTAGCTTATCGATACCGTCGA
CTACCCTGGAGAGGTTCCCGACATACCTAAAGTACCACCATGGGGGCAGGTGCCACCGGCCGCGCCATGG
ACGGGCCGCGCCTGCTGCTGTTGCTGCTTCTGGGGGTGTCCCTTGGAGGTGCCAAGGAGGCATGCCCCAC
AGGCCTGTACACACACAGCGGTGAGTGCTGCAAAGCCTGCAACCTGGGCGAGGGTGTGGCCCAGCCTTGT
GGAGCCAACCAGACCGTGTGTGAGCCCTGCCTGGACAGCGTGACGTTCTCCGACGTGGTGAGCGCGACCG
AGCCGTGCAAGCCGTGCACCGAGTGCGTGGGGCTCCAGAGCATGTCGGCGCCGTGCGTGGAGGCCGACGA
CGCCGTGTGCCGCTGCGCCTACGGCTACTACCAGGATGAGACGACTGGGCGCTGCGAGGCGTGCCGCGTG
TGCGAGGCGGGCTCGGGCCTCGTGTTCTCCTGCCAGGACAAGCAGAACACCGTGTGCGAGGAGTGCCCCG
ACGGCACGTATTCCGACGAGGCCAACCACGTGGACCCGTGCCTGCCCTGCACCGTGTGCGAGGACACCGA
GCGCCAGCTCCGCGAGTGCACACGCTGGGCCGACGCCGAGTGCGAGGAGATCCCTGGCCGTTGGATTACA
CGGTCCACACCCCCAGAGGGCTCGGACAGCACAGCCCCCAGCACCCAGGAGCCTGAGGCACCTCCAGAAC
AAGACCTCATAGCCAGCACGGTGGCAGGTGTGGTGACCACAGTGATGGGCAGCTCCCAGCCCGTGGTGAC
CCGAGGCACCACCGACAACCTCATCCCTGTCTATTGCTCCATCCTGGCTGCTGTGGTTGTGGGCCTTGTG
GCCTACATAGCCTTCAAGAGGTGGAACAGGGGGATCCTCCGCGGAGCCACGAACTTCTCTCTGTTAAAGC
AAGCAGGAGATGTTGAAGAAAACCCCGGGCCCATGGTGTCCAAGGGCGAGGAACTGTTCACCGGCGTGGT
GCCCATCCTGGTGGAGCTGGACGGCGACGTGAACGGCCACAAGTTCAGCGTGTCCGGCGAGGGCGAAGGC
GACGCCACCTACGGCAAGCTGACCCTGAAGTTCATCTGCACCACCGGCAAGCTGCCCGTGCCCTGGCCCA
CCCTGGTGACCACCCTGACCTACGGCGTGCAGTGCTTCAGCAGATACCCCGACCACATGAAGCAGCACGA
TTTCTTCAAGAGCGCCATGCCCGAGGGCTACGTCCAGGAGCGCACCATCTTTTTCAAGGACGACGGCAAC
TACAAGACCAGGGCCGAGGTGAAGTTCGAGGGCGACACACTGGTGAACAGGATCGAGCTGAAGGGCATCG
ACTTCAAAGAGGACGGCAACATCCTGGGCCACAAGCTGGAATACAACTACAACAGCCACAACGTGTACAT
TATGGCCGACAAGCAGAAGAACGGCATCAAGGTCAACTTCAAGATCCGGCACAACATCGAGGACGGCAGC
GTGCAGCTGGCCGACCACTACCAGCAGAACACCCCCATCGGCGACGGCCCCGTGCTGCTGCCCGACAACC
ACTACCTGAGCACCCAGAGCGCTCTCAGCAAGGACCCCAACGAGAAGCGGGACCACATGGTGCTGAAAGA
ATTTGTGACAGCCGCCGGAATCACCCTGGGCATGGACGAGCTGTACAAGAGCAGCGGCCCCAGCGGCAGC
AGCAGCCTGGAAGTGCTGTTCCAGGGCCCCCTGAGCAGCTCTGGCCCCTCTGGCAGCGCCGCCAAGTTCA
AAGAAACAGCTGCTGCTAAATTCGAGCGGCAGCACATGGACAGCGGAGGAGGAGGCGAGAACCTGTACTT
TCAGGGAGGCGGAGGCGGAGGGGACTATAAGGACGACGACGACAAGCTGACCGACGACCTGCCCAGGGCC
TCGCCCTGGAGAGGTTCCCGACATACCAGATGTCTCGAGGGGGGGCCCGGTACCCAGCTTTTGTTCCCTT
TAGTGAGGGTTAATTGCGCGCTTGGCGTAATCATGGTCATAGCTGTTTCCTGTGTGAAATTGTTATCCGC
TCACAATTCCACACAACATACGAGCCGGAAGCATAAAGTGTAAAGCCTGGGGTGCCTAATGAGTGAGCTA
ACTCACATTAATTGCGTTGCGCTCACTGCCCGCTTTCCAGTCGGGAAACCTGTCGTGCCAGCTGCATTAA
TGAATCGGCCAACGCGCGGGGAGAGGCGGTTTGCGTATTGGGCGCTCTTCCGCTTCCTCGCTCACTGACT
CGCTGCGCTCGGTCGTTCGGCTGCGGCGAGCGGTATCAGCTCACTCAAAGGCGGTAATACGGTTATCCAC
AGAATCAGGGGATAACGCAGGAAAGAACATGTGAGCAAAAGGCCAGCAAAAGGCCAGGAACCGTAAAAAG
GCCGCGTTGCTGGCGTTTTTCCATAGGCTCCGCCCCCCTGACGAGCATCACAAAAATCGACGCTCAAGTC
AGAGGTGGCGAAACCCGACAGGACTATAAAGATACCAGGCGTTTCCCCCTGGAAGCTCCCTCGTGCGCTC
TCCTGTTCCGACCCTGCCGCTTACCGGATACCTGTCCGCCTTTCTCCCTTCGGGAAGCGTGGCGCTTTCT
CATAGCTCACGCTGTAGGTATCTCAGTTCGGTGTAGGTCGTTCGCTCCAAGCTGGGCTGTGTGCACGAAC
CCCCCGTTCAGCCCGACCGCTGCGCCTTATCCGGTAACTATCGTCTTGAGTCCAACCCGGTAAGACACGA
CTTATCGCCACTGGCAGCAGCCACTGGTAACAGGATTAGCAGAGCGAGGTATGTAGGCGGTGCTACAGAG
TTCTTGAAGTGGTGGCCTAACTACGGCTACACTAGAAGAACAGTATTTGGTATCTGCGCTCTGCTGAAGC
CAGTTACCTTCGGAAAAAGAGTTGGTAGCTCTTGATCCGGCAAACAAACCACCGCTGGTAGCGGTGGTTT
TTTTGTTTGCAAGCAGCAGATTACGCGCAGAAAAAAAGGATCTCAAGAAGATCCTTTGATCTTTTCTACG
GGGTCTGACGCTCAGTGGAACGAAAACTCACGTTAAGGGATTTTGGTCATGAGATTATCAAAAAGGATCT
TCACCTAGATCCTTTTAAATTAAAAATGAAGTTTTAAATCAATCTAAAGTATATATGAGTAAACTTGGTC
TGACAGTTACCAATGCTTAATCAGTGAGGCACCTATCTCAGCGATCTGTCTATTTCGTTCATCCATAGTT
GCCTGACTCCCCGTCGTGTAGATAACTACGATACGGGAGGGCTTACCATCTGGCCCCAGTGCTGCAATGA
TACCGCGAGACCCACGCTCACCGGCTCCAGATTTATCAGCAATAAACCAGCCAGCCGGAAGGGCCGAGCG
CAGAAGTGGTCCTGCAACTTTATCCGCCTCCATCCAGTCTATTAATTGTTGCCGGGAAGCTAGAGTAAGT
AGTTCGCCAGTTAATAGTTTGCGCAACGTTGTTGCCATTGCTACAGGCATCGTGGTGTCACGCTCGTCGT
TTGGTATGGCTTCATTCAGCTCCGGTTCCCAACGATCAAGGCGAGTTACATGATCCCCCATGTTGTGCAA
AAAAGCGGTTAGCTCCTTCGGTCCTCCGATCGTTGTCAGAAGTAAGTTGGCCGCAGTGTTATCACTCATG
GTTATGGCAGCACTGCATAATTCTCTTACTGTCATGCCATCCGTAAGATGCTTTTCTGTGACTGGTGAGT
ACTCAACCAAGTCATTCTGAGAATAGTGTATGCGGCGACCGAGTTGCTCTTGCCCGGCGTCAATACGGGA
TAATACCGCGCCACATAGCAGAACTTTAAAAGTGCTCATCATTGGAAAACGTTCTTCGGGGCGAAAACTC
TCAAGGATCTTACCGCTGTTGAGATCCAGTTCGATGTAACCCACTCGTGCACCCAACTGATCTTCAGCAT
CTTTTACTTTCACCAGCGTTTCTGGGTGAGCAAAAACAGGAAGGCAAAATGCCGCAAAAAAGGGAATAAG
GGCGACACGGAAATGTTGAATACTCATACTCTTCCTTTTTCAATATTATTGAAGCATTTATCAGGGTTAT
TGTCTCATGAGCGGATACATATTTGAATGTATTTAGAAAAATAAACAAATAGGGGTTCCGCGCACATTTC
CCCGAAAAGTGCCACCTG
[124 nt withheld, positions 4639-4762]
C
[91 nt withheld, positions 4764-4854]
A
[49 nt withheld, positions 4856-4904]
CCTTTGACGTTGGAGTCCACGTTCTTT
[37 nt withheld, positions 4932-4968]
ACCCTATCTCGGTCTATTCTTTTGATTTATAAGGGATTTTGCCGATTTCGGCCTATTGGTTAAAAAATGA
GCTGATTTAACAAAAATTTAACGCGAATTTTAACAAAATATTAACGCTTACAATTTCCATTCGCCATTCA
GGCTGCGCAACTGTTGGGAAGGGCGATCGGTGCGGGCCTCTTCGCTATTACGCCAGCTGGCGAAAGGGGG
ATGTGCTGCAAGGCGATTAAGTTGGGTAACGCCAGGGTTTTCCCAGTCA
